Addgene plasmid #66465: OXER1-Tango
Purpose: Expression of G protein-coupled receptors for PRESTO-Tango: parallel receptorome expression and screening via transcriptional output, with transcriptional activation following arrestin translocation
Depositing lab: Bryan Roth. Publication: PRESTO-Tango as an open-source resource for interrogation of the druggable human GPCRome. Kroeze WK, Sassano MF, Huang XP, Lansu K, McCorvy JD, Giguere PM, Sciaky N, Roth BL. Nat Struct Mol Biol. 2015 May;22(5):362-9. doi: 10.1038/nsmb.3014. Epub 2015 Apr 20. PubMed 25895059.
Backbone
  Vector backbone: empty Tango
  Backbone size w/o insert (bp): 6632
  Vector type: Mammalian Expression
  Selectable markers: Neomycin (select with G418)
Growth in bacteria
  Bacterial resistance: Ampicillin, 100 μg/mL
  Growth temperature: 37°C
  Growth strain: DH5alpha
  Copy number: High Copy
Gene/Insert
  Gene/Insert name: OXER1
  Species: H. sapiens (human)
  Insert size (bp): 1269
  Entrez Gene: OXER1 (a.k.a. GPCR, GPR170, TG1019)
  Promoter: CMV
  Tag / fusion protein: FLAG (N terminal on backbone)
  Cloning method: Restriction Enzyme; 5′ cloning site NotI (not destroyed); 3′ cloning site XhoI (unknown if destroyed)
  Sequencing primers: 5′ CMV-F; 3′ Tet-R
Terms and licenses: Academic/Nonprofit Terms; Industry Terms: Not Available to Industry
Depositor comments: Please note: Most of the PRESTO-Tango vectors do not contain the XhoI cut site downstream of the tTA sequence and instead carry an XbaI site. If you need to perform an XhoI digest we recommend sequencing with a forward primer at the C-terminus of tTA to determine which of the two sites is present. Suggested primer: 5-gagctccacttagacggcgagg-3. Original backbone was pcDNA3.1(+). These plasmids were generated as part of the Illuminating the Druggable Genome (IDG) program sponsored by the NIH Common Fund. The goal of this program is to identify, gather, and distribute information and resources for proteins that currently are not well-studied yet belong to commonly drug-targeted protein families: protein kinases, non-olfactory G-protein coupled receptors (GPCRs), and ion channels. The IDG program is designed to develop fundamental research tools for understudied proteins, elucidate their function, and disseminate the IDG-related resources and data to the greater scientific community.
How to cite: OXER1-Tango was a gift from Bryan Roth (Addgene plasmid # 66465 ; http://n2t.net/addgene:66465 ; RRID:Addgene_66465)
