[The description below was written by a language model from this plasmid's Addgene catalogue record.]
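Description:
OXER1-Tango is a mammalian expression plasmid from the PRESTO-Tango collection, built on an "empty Tango" backbone of about 6.6 kb that was originally derived from pcDNA3.1(+). It is propagated in E. coli as a high-copy plasmid under ampicillin selection. It also carries a neomycin resistance marker, so transfected mammalian cells can be selected with G418. The insert is the human OXER1 coding sequence (about 1.27 kb; also known as GPR170 or TG1019), a G protein-coupled receptor. It is expressed from the CMV promoter and was cloned by restriction digestion using a 5′ NotI site. An N-terminal FLAG tag supplied by the backbone can be used to detect the receptor.

The construct serves as the receptor component of the Tango assay, in which ligand-induced arrestin translocation to the receptor is converted into a transcriptional readout. The record shows that a tTA transcriptional activator sequence lies downstream of the receptor. In the general Tango design, tTA is fused to the receptor's C-terminus and is released by a protease when arrestin is recruited, then drives a reporter gene supplied by the assay cell line. The record does not itemise the linker, the protease cleavage site or other fusion modules, and no feature table is provided. The depositor notes that most vectors in this series have an XbaI site rather than XhoI downstream of tTA, so the identity of the 3′ site in this plasmid is uncertain. The plasmid was generated under the Illuminating the Druggable Genome program. Its intended use is parallel, G protein-independent screening of compounds against understudied human GPCRs.
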