>Addgene plasmid #66465 | OXER1-Tango | depositor partial sequence | sequence record 113543 | empty Tango
GACGGATCGGGAGATCTCCCGATCCCCTATGGTGCACTCTCAGTACAATCTGCTCTGATGCCGCATAGTT
AAGCCAGTATCTGCTCCCTGCTTGTGTGTTGGAGGTCGCTGAGTAGTGCGCGAGCAAAATTTAAGCTACA
ACAAGGCAAGGCTTGACCGACAATTGCATGAAGAATCTGCTTAGGGTTAGGCGTTTTGCGCTGCTTCGCG
ATGTACGGGCCAGATATACGCGTTGACATTGATTATTGACTAGTTATTAATAGTAATCAATTACGGGGTC
ATTAGTTCATAGCCCATATATGGAGTTCCGCGTTACATAACTTACGGTAAATGGCCCGCCTGGCTGACCG
CCCAACGACCCCCGCCCATTGACGTCAATAATGACGTATGTTCCCATAGTAACGCCAATAGGGACTTTCC
ATTGACGTCAATGGGTGGAGTATTTACGGTAAACTGCCCACTTGGCAGTACATCAAGTGTATCATATGCC
AAGTACGCCCCCTATTGACGTCAATGACGGTAAATGGCCCGCCTGGCATTATGCCCAGTACATGACCTTA
TGGGACTTTCCTACTTGGCAGTACATCTACGTATTAGTCATCGCTATTACCATGGTGATGCGGTTTTGGC
AGTACATCAATGGGCGTGGATAGCGGTTTGACTCACGGGGATTTCCAAGTCTCCACCCCATTGACGTCAA
TGGGAGTTTGTTTTGGCACCAAAATCAACGGGACTTTCCAAAATGTCGTAACAACTCCGCCCCATTGACG
CAAATGGGCGGTAGGCGTGTACGGTGGGAGGTCTATATAAGCAGAGCTCTCTGGCTAACTAGAGAACCCA
CTGCTTACTGGCTTATCGAAATTAATACGACTCACTATAGGGAGACCCAAGCTGGCTAGCGTTTAAACTT
AAGCTTGGTACCGAGCTCGGATCCACTAGTCCAGTGTGGTGGAATTCTGCAGATATCCAGCACAGTGGCG
GCCGCGCCACCATGAAGACGATCATCGCCCTGAGCTACATCTTCTGCCTGGTATTCGCCGACTACAAGGA
CGATGATGACGCCAGCATCGATACCGGTGGACGCACCCCACCCAGCCTGGGTCCCCAAGATGAGTCCTGC
ACCACCGCCAGCTCCTCCCTGGCCAAGGACACTTCATCGACCGGTGAGAACCTGTACTTCCAGCTAAGAT
TAGATAAAAGTAAAGTGATTAACAGCGCATTAGAGCTGCTTAATGAGGTCGGAATCGAAGGTTTAACAAC
CCGTAAACTCGCCCAGAAGCTAGGTGTAGAGCAGCCTACATTGTATTGGCATGTAAAAAATAAGCGGGCT
TTGCTCGACGCCTTAGCCATTGAGATGTTAGATAGGCACCATACTCACTTTTGCCCTTTAGAAGGGGAAA
GCTGGCAAGATTTTTTACGTAATAACGCTAAAAGTTTTAGATGTGCTTTACTAAGTCATCGCGATGGAGC
AAAAGTACATTTAGGTACACGGCCTACAGAAAAACAGTATGAAACTCTCGAAAATCAATTAGCCTTTTTA
TGCCAACAAGGTTTTTCACTAGAGAATGCATTATATGCACTCAGCGCTGTGGGGCATTTTACTTTAGGTT
GCGTATTGGAAGATCAAGAGCATCAAGTCGCTAAAGAAGAAAGGGAAACACCTACTACTGATAGTATGCC
GCCATTATTACGACAAGCTATCGAATTATTTGATCACCAAGGTGCAGAGCCAGCCTTCTTATTCGGCCTT
GAATTGATCATATGCGGATTAGAAAAACAACTTAAATGTGAAAGTGGGTCCGCGTACAGCCGCGCGCGTA
CGAAAAACAATTACGGGTCTACCATCGAGGGCCTGCTCGATCTCCCGGACGACGACGCCCCCGAAGAGGC
GGGGCTGGCGGCTCCGCGCCTGTCCTTTCTCCCCGCGGGACACACGCGCAGACTGTCGACGGCCCCCCCG
ACCGATGTCAGCCTGGGGGACGAGCTCCACTTAGACGGCGAGGACGTGGCGATGGCGCATGCCGACGCGC
TAGACGATTTCGATCTGGACATGTTGGGGGACGGGGATTCCCCGGGTCCGGGATTTACCCCCCACGACTC
CGCCCCCTACGGCGCTCTGGATATGGCCGACTTCGAGTTTGAGCAGATGTTTACCGATGCCCTTGGAATT
GACGAGTACGGTGGGTAGCTCGAGTCTAGAGGGCCCGTTTAAACCCGCTGATCAGCCTCGACTGTGCCTT
CTAGTTGCCAGCCATCTGTTGTTTGCCCCTCCCCCGTGCCTTCCTTGACCCTGGAAGGTGCCACTCCCAC
TGTCCTTTCCTAATAAAATGAGGAAATTGCATCGCATTGTCTGAGTAGGTGTCATTCTATTCTGGGGGGT
GGGGTGGGGCAGGACAGCAAGGGGGAGGATTGGGAAGACAATAGCAGGCATGCTGGGGATGCGGTGGGCT
CTATGGCTTCTGAGGCGGAAAGAACCAGCTGGGGCTCTAGGGGGTATCCCC
[124 nt withheld, positions 2502-2625]
C
[91 nt withheld, positions 2627-2717]
A
[49 nt withheld, positions 2719-2767]
CCTTTGACGTTGGAGTCCACGTTCTTT
[37 nt withheld, positions 2795-2831]
ACCCTATCTCGGTCTATTCTTTTGATTTATAAGGGATTTTGCCGATTTCGGCCTATTGGTTAAAAAATGA
GCTGATTTAACAAAAATTTAACGCGAATTAATTCTGTGGAATGTGTGTCAGTTAGGGTGTGGAAAGTCCC
CAGGCTCCCCAGCAGGCAGAAGTATGCAAAGCATGCATCTCAATTAGTCAGCAACCAGGTGTGGAAAGTC
CCCAGGCTCCCCAGCAGGCAGAAGTATGCAAAGCATGCATCTCAATTAGTCAGCAACCATAGTCCCGCCC
CTAACTCCGCCCATCCCGCCCCTAACTCCGCCCAGTTCCGCCCATTCTCCGCCCCATGGCTGACTAATTT
TTTTTATTTATGCAGAGGCCGAGGCCGCCTCTGCCTCTGAGCTATTCCAGAAGTAGTGAGGAGGCTTTTT
TGGAGGCCTAGGCTTTTGCAAAAAGCTCCCGGGAGCTTGTATATCCATTTTCGGATCTGATCAAGAGACA
GGATGAGGATCGTTTCGCATGATTGAACAAGATGGATTGCACGCAGGTTCTCCGGCCGCTTGGGTGGAGA
GGCTATTCGGCTATGACTGGGCACAACAGACAATCGGCTGCTCTGATGCCGCCGTGTTCCGGCTGTCAGC
GCAGGGGCGCCCGGTTCTTTTTGTCAAGACCGACCTGTCCGGTGCCCTGAATGAACTGCAGGACGAGGCA
GCGCGGCTATCGTGGCTGGCCACGACGGGCGTTCCTTGCGCAGCTGTGCTCGACGTTGTCACTGAAGCGG
GAAGGGACTGGCTGCTATTGGGCGAAGTGCCGGGGCAGGATCTCCTGTCATCTCACCTTGCTCCTGCCGA
GAAAGTATCCATCATGGCTGATGCAATGCGGCGGCTGCATACGCTTGATCCGGCTACCTGCCCATTCGAC
CACCAAGCGAAACATCGCATCGAGCGAGCACGTACTCGGATGGAAGCCGGTCTTGTCGATCAGGATGATC
TGGACGAAGAGCATCAGGGGCTCGCGCCAGCCGAACTGTTCGCCAGGCTCAAGGCGCGCATGCCCGACGG
CGAGGATCTCGTCGTGACCCATGGCGATGCCTGCTTGCCGAATATCATGGTGGAAAATGGCCGCTTTTCT
GGATTCATCGACTGTGGCCGGCTGGGTGTGGCGGACCGCTATCAGGACATAGCGTTGGCTACCCGTGATA
TTGCTGAAGAGCTTGGCGGCGAATGGGCTGACCGCTTCCTCGTGCTTTACGGTATCGCCGCTCCCGATTC
GCAGCGCATCGCCTTCTATCGCCTTCTTGACGAGTTCTTCTGAGCGGGACTCTGGGGTTCGAAATGACCG
ACCAAGCGACGCCCAACCTGCCATCACGAGATTTCGATTCCACCGCCGCCTTCTATGAAAGGTTGGGCTT
CGGAATCGTTTTCCGGGACGCCGGCTGGATGATCCTCCAGCGCGGGGATCTCATGCTGGAGTTCTTCGCC
CACCCCAACTTGTTTATTGCAGCTTATAATGGTTACAAATAAAGCAATAGCATCACAAATTTCACAAATA
AAGCATTTTTTTCACTGCATTCTAGTTGTGGTTTGTCCAAACTCATCAATGTATCTTATCATGTCTGTAT
ACCGTCGACCTCTAGCTAGAGCTTGGCGTAATCATGGTCATAGCTGTTTCCTGTGTGAAATTGTTATCCG
CTCACAATTCCACACAACATACGAGCCGGAAGCATAAAGTGTAAAGCCTGGGGTGCCTAATGAGTGAGCT
AACTCACATTAATTGCGTTGCGCTCACTGCCCGCTTTCCAGTCGGGAAACCTGTCGTGCCAGCTGCATTA
ATGAATCGGCCAACGCGCGGGGAGAGGCGGTTTGCGTATTGGGCGCTCTTCCGCTTCCTCGCTCACTGAC
TCGCTGCGCTCGGTCGTTCGGCTGCGGCGAGCGGTATCAGCTCACTCAAAGGCGGTAATACGGTTATCCA
CAGAATCAGGGGATAACGCAGGAAAGAACATGTGAGCAAAAGGCCAGCAAAAGGCCAGGAACCGTAAAAA
GGCCGCGTTGCTGGCGTTTTTCCATAGGCTCCGCCCCCCTGACGAGCATCACAAAAATCGACGCTCAAGT
CAGAGGTGGCGAAACCCGACAGGACTATAAAGATACCAGGCGTTTCCCCCTGGAAGCTCCCTCGTGCGCT
CTCCTGTTCCGACCCTGCCGCTTACCGGATACCTGTCCGCCTTTCTCCCTTCGGGAAGCGTGGCGCTTTC
TCATAGCTCACGCTGTAGGTATCTCAGTTCGGTGTAGGTCGTTCGCTCCAAGCTGGGCTGTGTGCACGAA
CCCCCCGTTCAGCCCGACCGCTGCGCCTTATCCGGTAACTATCGTCTTGAGTCCAACCCGGTAAGACACG
ACTTATCGCCACTGGCAGCAGCCACTGGTAACAGGATTAGCAGAGCGAGGTATGTAGGCGGTGCTACAGA
GTTCTTGAAGTGGTGGCCTAACTACGGCTACACTAGAAGAACAGTATTTGGTATCTGCGCTCTGCTGAAG
CCAGTTACCTTCGGAAAAAGAGTTGGTAGCTCTTGATCCGGCAAACAAACCACCGCTGGTAGCGGTTTTT
TTGTTTGCAAGCAGCAGATTACGCGCAGAAAAAAAGGATCTCAAGAAGATCCTTTGATCTTTTCTACGGG
GTCTGACGCTCAGTGGAACGAAAACTCACGTTAAGGGATTTTGGTCATGAGATTATCAAAAAGGATCTTC
ACCTAGATCCTTTTAAATTAAAAATGAAGTTTTAAATCAATCTAAAGTATATATGAGTAAACTTGGTCTG
ACAGTTACCAATGCTTAATCAGTGAGGCACCTATCTCAGCGATCTGTCTATTTCGTTCATCCATAGTTGC
CTGACTCCCCGTCGTGTAGATAACTACGATACGGGAGGGCTTACCATCTGGCCCCAGTGCTGCAATGATA
CCGCGAGACCCACGCTCACCGGCTCCAGATTTATCAGCAATAAACCAGCCAGCCGGAAGGGCCGAGCGCA
GAAGTGGTCCTGCAACTTTATCCGCCTCCATCCAGTCTATTAATTGTTGCCGGGAAGCTAGAGTAAGTAG
TTCGCCAGTTAATAGTTTGCGCAACGTTGTTGCCATTGCTACAGGCATCGTGGTGTCACGCTCGTCGTTT
GGTATGGCTTCATTCAGCTCCGGTTCCCAACGATCAAGGCGAGTTACATGATCCCCCATGTTGTGCAAAA
AAGCGGTTAGCTCCTTCGGTCCTCCGATCGTTGTCAGAAGTAAGTTGGCCGCAGTGTTATCACTCATGGT
TATGGCAGCACTGCATAATTCTCTTACTGTCATGCCATCCGTAAGATGCTTTTCTGTGACTGGTGAGTAC
TCAACCAAGTCATTCTGAGAATAGTGTATGCGGCGACCGAGTTGCTCTTGCCCGGCGTCAATACGGGATA
ATACCGCGCCACATAGCAGAACTTTAAAAGTGCTCATCATTGGAAAACGTTCTTCGGGGCGAAAACTCTC
AAGGATCTTACCGCTGTTGAGATCCAGTTCGATGTAACCCACTCGTGCACCCAACTGATCTTCAGCATCT
TTTACTTTCACCAGCGTTTCTGGGTGAGCAAAAACAGGAAGGCAAAATGCCGCAAAAAAGGGAATAAGGG
CGACACGGAAATGTTGAATACTCATACTCTTCCTTTTTCAATATTATTGAAGCATTTATCAGGGTTATTG
TCTCATGAGCGGATACATATTTGAATGTATTTAGAAAAATAAACAAATAGGGGTTCCGCGCACATTTCCC
CGAAAAGTGCCACCTGACGTC
