>Addgene plasmid #66465 | OXER1-Tango | depositor partial sequence | sequence record 113544 | OXER1
ATGCTTTGTCATCGGGGTGGACAGCTGATCGTTCCTATCATACCACTCTGTCCCGAGCACTCCTGCCGAG
GACGGAGATTGCAGAACTTGTTGAGTGGGCCTTGGCCCAAGCAACCTATGGAACTCCACAACCTTTCCAG
CCCCTCTCCATCCCTTTCCAGTTCTGTGCTCCCGCCCAGTTTTAGTCCATCTCCGAGTAGCGCCCCATCC
GCTTTCACCACAGTGGGAGGATCTAGCGGCGGCCCATGCCACCCCACTTCATCAAGCCTCGTGAGCGCCT
TTCTTGCCCCTATCCTTGCCCTGGAGTTCGTACTGGGCCTCGTCGGTAACTCCCTGGCCCTCTTCATCTT
CTGCATCCATACGAGACCCTGGACCTCAAACACAGTCTTCCTGGTTAGCCTGGTGGCAGCTGATTTTCTG
CTCATTTCAAACCTGCCTTTGCGAGTGGATTACTATCTTTTGCACGAGACCTGGAGGTTCGGTGCAGCAG
CCTGCAAAGTCAACCTGTTCATGCTGTCCACCAATCGGACAGCTAGCGTGGTCTTTCTGACCGCAATTGC
TTTGAACAGATATCTTAAGGTCGTACAGCCTCATCACGTCCTTAGCCGAGCGTCCGTTGGCGCAGCAGCA
AGAGTGGCCGGTGGGCTGTGGGTAGGCATTCTTCTCCTTAATGGGCACCTCCTTCTTTCTACCTTCAGTG
GGCCATCCTGCCTGAGCTATCGGGTTGGCACGAAACCTTCTGCGTCCCTGCGCTGGCACCAGGCCCTGTA
CCTGCTGGAGTTTTTTCTGCCATTGGCGCTCATTTTGTTCGCCATCGTCTCCATTGGGCTCACAATCCGC
AATCGGGGTCTCGGGGGCCAAGCCGGGCCACAGCGCGCCATGAGGGTGCTGGCAATGGTGGTTGCCGTCT
ACACTATTTGTTTTCTGCCTAGCATCATTTTTGGAATGGCAAGCATGGTGGCATTTTGGCTGTCTGCTTG
TAGAAGTCTTGATTTGTGTACCCAGCTGTTCCATGGTTCATTGGCTTTCACCTACCTGAACTCAGTTCTG
GATCCCGTTCTGTACTGCTTCTCAAGTCCTAACTTCCTTCACCAGAGCCGCGCCCTGCTCGGCCTGACAA
GGGGGCGGCAGGGCCCAGTGTCCGATGAATCCTCATACCAGCCCAGCCGGCAGTGGAGGTACAGAGAGGC
TAGTCGGAAGGCCGAGGCCATCGGCAAACTGAAGGTGCAGGGGGAAGTGAGCCTTGAAAAAGAAGGAAGT
AGCCAAGGC
