>Addgene plasmid #66465 | OXER1-Tango | addgene partial sequence | sequence record 120116 | CMV-F 5'-CGCAAATGGGCGGTAGGCGTG-3'
GCTCTCTGGCTAACTAGAGAACCCACTGCTTACTGGCTTATCGAAATTAATACGACTCACTATAGGGAGA
CCCAAGCTGGCTAGCGTTTAAACTTAAGCTTGGTACCGAGCTCGGATCCACTAGTCCAGTGTGGTGGAAT
TCTGCAGATATCCAGCACAGTGGCGGCCGCGCCACCATGAAGACGATCATCGCCCTGAGCTACATCTTCT
GCCTGGTATTCGCCGACTACAAGGACGATGATGACGCCAGCATCGATATGCTTTGTCATCGGGGTGGACA
GCTGATCGTTCCTATCATACCACTCTGTCCCGAGCACTCCTGCCGAGGACGGAGATTGCAGAACTTGTTG
AGTGGGCCTTGGCCCAAGCAACCTATGGAACTCCACAACCTTTCCAGCCCCTCTCCATCCCTTTCCAGTT
CTGTGCTCCCGCCCAGTTTTAGTCCATCTCCGAGTAGCGCCCCATCCGCTTTCACCACAGTGGGAGGATC
TAGCGGCGGCCCATGCCACCCCACTTCATCAAGCCTCGTGAGCGCCTTTCTTGCCCCTATCCTTGCCCTG
GAGTTCGTACTGGGCCTCGTCGGTAACTCCCTGGCCCTCTTCATCTTCTGCATCCATACGAGACCCTGGA
CCTCAAACACAGTCTTCCTGGTTAGCCTGGTGGCAGCTGATTTTCTGCTCATTTCAAACCTGCCTTTGCG
AGTGGATTACTATCTTTTGCACGAGACCTGGAGGTTCGGTGCAGCAGCCTGCAAAGTCAACCTGTTCATG
CTGTCCACCAATCGGACAGCTAGCGTGGTCTTTCTGACCGCAATTGCTTTGAACAGATATCTTAAGGTCG
TACAGCCTCATCACGTCCTTAGCCGAGCGTCCGTTGGCGCAGCAGCAAGAGTGGCCGGTGGGCTGTGGGT
AGGCATTCTTCTCCTTAATGGGCACCTCCTTCTTTCTACCTTCAGTGGGCCATCCTGCCTGAGCTATCGG
GTTGGCACGAAACCTTCTGCGTCCCTGCGCTGGCACCAGGCCCTGTACCTGCTGGAGTTTTTTCTGCCAT
TGGCGCTCATTTTGTTCGCCATCGTCTCCATTGGGCTC
