>Addgene plasmid #66465 | OXER1-Tango | addgene partial sequence | sequence record 120119 | Tet-R 5'-GGCGAGTTTACGGGTTGTTA-3'
GCTCTAATGCGCTGTTAATCACTTTACTTTTATCTAATCTTAGCTGGAAGTACAGGTTCTCACCGGTCGA
TGAAGTGTCCTTGGCCAGGGAGGAGCTGGCGGTGGTGCAGGACTCATCTTGGGGACCCAGGCTGGGTGGG
GTGCGTCCACCGGTATCGATGCCTTGGCTACTTCCTTCTTTTTCAAGGCTCACTTCCCCCTGCACCTTCA
GTTTGCCGATGGCCTCGGCCTTCCGACTAGCCTCTCTGTACCTCCACTGCCGGCTGGGCTGGTATGAGGA
TTCATCGGACACTGGGCCCTGCCGCCCCCTTGTCAGGCCGAGCAGGGCGCGGCTCTGGTGAAGGAAGTTA
GGACTTGAGAAGCAGTACAGAACGGGATCCAGAACTGAGTTCAGGTAGGTGAAAGCCAATGAACCATGGA
ACAGCTGGGTACACAAATCAAGACTTCTACAAGCAGACAGCCAAAATGCCACCATGCTTGCCATTCCAAA
AATGATGCTAGGCAGAAAACAAATAGTGTAGACGGCAACCACCATTGCCAGCACCCTCATGGCGCGCTGT
GGCCCGGCTTGGCCCCCGAGACCCCGATTGCGGATTGTGAGCCCAATGGAGACGATGGCGAACAAAATGA
GCGCCAATGGCAGAAAAAACTCCAGCAGGTACAGGGCCTGGTGCCAGCGCAGGGACGCAGAAGGTTTCGT
GCCAACCCGATAGCTCAGGCAGGATGGCCCACTGAAGGTAGAAAGAAGGAGGTGCCCATTAAGGAGAAGA
ATGCCTACCCACAGCCCACCGGCCACTCTTGCTGCTGCGCCAACGGACGCTCGGCTAAGGACGTGATGAG
GCTGTACGACCTTAAGATATCTGTTCAAAGCAATTGCGGTCAGAAAGACCACGCTAGCTGTCCGATTGGT
GGACAGCATGAACAGGTTGACTTTGCAGGCTGCTGCACCGAACCTCCAGGTCTCGTGCAAAAGATAGTAA
TCCACTCGCAAAGGC
